Addgene plasmid #78760: p3xFLAG-CMV14/p14ARF
Purpose: To overexpress p14ARF in Mammalian Cells
Depositing lab: Jaewhan Song. Depositing organization: Yonsei University. Publication: Acceleration of gastric tumorigenesis through MKRN1-mediated posttranslational regulation of p14ARF. Ko A, Shin JY, Seo J, Lee KD, Lee EW, Lee MS, Lee HW, Choi IJ, Jeong JS, Chun KH, Song J. J Natl Cancer Inst. 2012 Nov 7;104(21):1660-72. doi: 10.1093/jnci/djs424. Epub 2012 Oct 25. PubMed 23104211.
Backbone
  Vector backbone: pCMV-14-3xFLAG
  Vector type: Mammalian Expression
Growth in bacteria
  Bacterial resistance: Ampicillin, 100 μg/mL
  Growth temperature: 37°C
  Growth strain: DH5alpha
  Copy number: High Copy
Gene/Insert
  Gene/Insert name: ARF
  Species: H. sapiens (human)
  Entrez Gene: CDKN2A (a.k.a. ARF, CAI2, CDK4I, CDKN2, CMM2, INK4, INK4A, MLM, MTS-1, MTS1, P14, P14ARF, P16, P16-INK4A, P16INK4, P16INK4A, P19, P19ARF, TP16)
  Promoter: CMV
  Tag / fusion protein: 3xFLAG (N terminal on backbone)
  Cloning method: Restriction Enzyme; 5′ cloning site unknown (unknown if destroyed); 3′ cloning site unknown (unknown if destroyed)
  Sequencing primers: 5′ CMV-F; 3′ hGH-PA-R
Terms and licenses: Academic/Nonprofit Terms; Industry Terms: Not Available to Industry
How to cite: p3xFLAG-CMV14/p14ARF was a gift from Jaewhan Song (Addgene plasmid # 78760 ; http://n2t.net/addgene:78760 ; RRID:Addgene_78760)
