[The description below was written by a language model from this plasmid's Addgene catalogue record.]
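Description:
p3xFLAG-CMV14/p14ARF is a mammalian expression plasmid built on the pCMV-14-3xFLAG backbone and designed to overexpress human p14ARF in cultured mammalian cells. It is propagated in E. coli as a high-copy plasmid under ampicillin selection. The record does not list the origin of replication, and it does not mention any selection marker for mammalian cells. No feature table is provided, so backbone details beyond the catalogue fields cannot be confirmed.

The insert is ARF, the alternative reading frame product of the human CDKN2A locus, which also encodes the unrelated p16INK4A protein. p14ARF is a tumour suppressor best known for stabilising p53 by antagonising MDM2. Transcription is driven by the CMV promoter, a strong constitutive promoter in most mammalian cell lines. The listed 3′ sequencing primer, which anneals in an hGH polyadenylation region, suggests that this signal terminates the transcript. The protein is expressed as a fusion to a 3xFLAG epitope, which allows sensitive detection by western blot or immunofluorescence and pull-down by anti-FLAG immunoprecipitation. The record lists the tag as N-terminal on the backbone. However, vectors of the CMV-14 series conventionally place 3xFLAG at the C-terminus, so the tag orientation is worth verifying against the sequence. The insert was introduced by restriction cloning, but the sites used are not recorded.

The associated study concerns post-translational regulation of p14ARF by MKRN1 in gastric tumorigenesis. This is consistent with use of the plasmid for transient overexpression, protein stability and interaction assays.
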