>Addgene plasmid #78760 | p3xFLAG-CMV14/p14ARF | addgene partial sequence | sequence record 149432 | CMV-F 5'-CGCAAATGGGCGGTAGGCGTG-3'
CAGAGCTCGTTTAGTGAACCGTCAGAATTAAGCTTATGGTGCGCAGGTTCTTGGTGACCCTCCGGATTCG
GCGCGCGTGCGGCCCGCCGCGAGTGAGGGTTTTCGTGGTTCACATCCCGCGGCTCACGGGGGAGTGGGCA
GCGCCAGGGGCGCCCGCCGCTGTGGCCCTCGTGCTGATGCTACTGAGGAGCCAGCGTCTAGGGCAGCAGC
CGCTTCCTAGAAGACCAGGTCATGATGATGGGCAGCGCCCGAGTGGCGGAGCTGCTGCTGCTCCACGGCG
CGGAGCCCAACTGCGCCGACCCCGCCACTCTCACCCGACCCGTGCACGACGCTGCCCGGGAGGGCTTCCT
GGACACGCTGGTGGTGCTGCACCGGGCCGGGGCGCGGCTGGACGTGCGCGATGCCTGGGGCCGTCTGCCC
GTGGACCTGGCAAGAATTCATCGATAGATCTGATATCGGTACCAGTCGACTCTAGAGGATCCCGGGCTGA
CTACAAAGACCATGACGGTGATTATAAAGATCATGACATCGACTACAAGGATGACGATGACAAGTAGTGA
TCCCGGGTGGCATCCCTGTGACCCCTCCCCAGTGCCTCTCCTGGCCCTGGAAGTTGCCACTCCAGTGCCC
ACCAGCCTTGTCCTAATAAAATTAAGTTGCATCATTTTGTCTGACTAGGTGTCCTTCTATAATATTATGG
GGTGGAGGGGGGTGGTATGGAGCAAGGGGCAAGTTGGGAAGACAACCTGTAGGGCCTGCGGGGTCTATTG
GGAACCAAGCTGGAGTGCAGTGGCACAATCTTGGCTCACTGCAATCTCCGCCTCCTGGGTTCAAGCGATT
CTCCTGCCTCAGCCTCCCGAGTTGTTGGGATTCCAGGCATGCATGACCAGGCTCAGCTAATTTTTGTTTT
TTTGGTAGAGACG
