>Addgene plasmid #78760 | p3xFLAG-CMV14/p14ARF | addgene partial sequence | sequence record 149433 | hGH-PA-R 5'-CCAGCTTGGTTCCCAATAGA-3'
CACTTGCCCCTTGCTCCATACCACCCCCCTCCACCCCATAATATTATAGAAGGACACCTAGTCAGACAAA
ATGATGCAACTTAATTTTATTAGGACAAGGCTGGTGGGCACTGGAGTGGCAACTTCCAGGGCCAGGAGAG
GCACTGGGGAGGGGTCACAGGGATGCCACCCGGGATCACTACTTGTCATCGTCATCCTTGTAGTCGATGT
CATGATCTTTATAATCACCGTCATGGTCTTTGTAGTCAGCCCGGGATCCTCTAGAGTCGACTGGTACCGA
TATCAGATCTATCGATGAATTCTTGCCAGGTCCACGGGCAGACGGCCCCAGGCATCGCGCACGTCCAGCC
GCGCCCCGGCCCGGTGCAGCACCACCAGCGTGTCCAGGAAGCCCTCCCGGGCAGCGTCGTGCACGGGTCG
GGTGAGAGTGGCGGGGTCGGCGCAGTTGGGCTCCGCGCCGTGGAGCAGCAGCAGCTCCGCCACTCGGGCG
CTGCCCATCATCATGACCTGGTCTTCTAGGAAGCGGCTGCTGCCCTAGACGCTGGCTCCTCAGTAGCATC
AGCACGAGGGCCACAGCGGCGGGCGCCCCTGGCGCTGCCCACTCCCCCGTGAGCCGCGGGATGTGAACCA
CGAAAACCCTCACTCGCGGCGGGCCGCACGCGCGCCGAATCCGGAGGGTCACCAAGAACCTGCGCACCAT
AAGCTTAATTCTGACGGTTCACTAAACGAGCTCTGCTTATATAGACCTCCCACCGTACACGCCTACCGCC
CATTTGCGTCAACGGGGCGGGGTTATTACGACATTTTGGAAAGTCCCGTTGATTTTGGTGCCAAAACAAA
CTCCCATTGACGTCAATGGGGGTGGAGACTTGGAAATCCCCGTGAGTCAA
